Addgene plasmid #138111: pYPQ233-STU
Purpose: Gateway entry plasmid (attL1 & attR5) expressing rice codon optimized, catalytically deactivated LbCas12a-SRDX repressor without promoter and terminator
Depositing lab: Yiping Qi. Depositing organization: University of Maryland, College Park. Publication: Expanding the scope of plant genome engineering with Cas12a orthologs and highly multiplexable editing systems. Zhang Y, Ren Q, Tang X, Liu S, Malzahn AA, Zhou J, Wang J, Yin D, Pan C, Yuan M, Huang L, Yang H, Zhao Y, Fang Q, Zheng X, Tian L, Cheng Y, Le Y, McCoy B, Franklin L, Selengut JD, Mount SM, Que Q, Zhang Y, Qi Y. Nat Commun. 2021 Mar 29;12(1):1944. doi: 10.1038/s41467-021-22330-w. PubMed 33782402.
Backbone
  Vector backbone: pYPQ167
  Vector type: Plant Expression, CRISPR ; Gateway compatible Cas12a entry clone
Growth in bacteria
  Bacterial resistance: Spectinomycin, 50 μg/mL
  Growth temperature: 37°C
  Growth strain: DH5alpha
  Copy number: High Copy
Gene/Insert
  Gene/Insert name: dLbCas12a-SRDX
  Species: Lachnospiraceae bacterium ND2006
  Tag / fusion protein: NLS (N terminal on insert); NLS (C terminal on insert)
Terms and licenses: Academic/Nonprofit Terms; Industry Terms: Not Available to Industry
How to cite: pYPQ233-STU was a gift from Yiping Qi (Addgene plasmid # 138111 ; http://n2t.net/addgene:138111 ; RRID:Addgene_138111)
