[The description below was written by a language model from this plasmid's Addgene catalogue record and pLannotate feature annotations shown in this document.]
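Description:
pYPQ233-STU is a Gateway entry clone built on the pYPQ167 backbone for plant CRISPR applications. It carries a rice codon-optimized, catalytically deactivated Cas12a from Lachnospiraceae bacterium ND2006 (dLbCas12a) fused to the SRDX repression motif, with nuclear localization signals at both the N and C termini. The 6,862 nt plasmid is maintained in E. coli at high copy through a ColE1/pUC-type origin. It is selected with spectinomycin via the aadA aminoglycoside adenylyltransferase gene, which sits downstream of a class 1 integron Pc promoter fragment and a remnant of a gentamicin acetyltransferase gene. Other annotated backbone features are short lacI and lacZα fragments, rrnB T1 and T2 terminators upstream of the cloning region that insulate it from read-through transcription, and a T7 promoter on the reverse strand just beyond the insert.

The payload lies between attL1 and attR5, the recombination sites used in multisite Gateway LR reactions. The automated annotation did not label the roughly 4 kb interval between these sites, but its position and size are consistent with the dLbCas12a-SRDX coding sequence described in the catalogue entry. By design, the cassette has no promoter and no terminator of its own, so the protein is not expressed in plants from this plasmid. Expression signals must instead come from the partner modules and destination vector with which it is recombined. Because the nuclease is inactive, the crRNA-guided fusion binds target DNA without cutting it, and the SRDX domain, a plant EAR-type repression motif, lowers transcription of the targeted gene. The record presents the construct as a component for assembling Cas12a-based transcriptional repression vectors for plants. It does not explain the "STU" suffix.
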