Features (pLannotate 1.2.2; 11 found; start..end, strand, type, name):
     96..119     +  promoter       Pc promoter (fragment): intI1 (promoter lies within the coding sequence); class 1 integron promoter
    295..351     +  CDS            GmR (fragment): gentamycin acetyltransferase; aacC1; confers resistance to gentamycin
    358..1149    +  CDS            SmR: aminoglycoside adenylyltransferase (Murphy, 1985); aadA; confers resistance to spectinomycin and streptomycin
   1242..1830    +  rep_origin     ori: high-copy-number ColE1/pMB1/pBR322/pUC origin of replication
   2013..2105    +  CDS            lacI (fragment): lac repressor; lacI; The lac repressor binds to the lac operator to inhibit transcription in E. coli. This inhibition can be relieved by adding lactose or isopropyl-β-D-thiogalactopyranoside (IPTG).
   2160..2187    -  terminator     rrnB T2 terminator: transcription terminator T2 from the E. coli rrnB gene
   2319..2362    +  terminator     rrnB T1 terminator: Escherichia coli rrnB; transcription terminator T1 from the E. coli rrnB gene
   2409..2445    -  CDS            lacZα (fragment): LacZα fragment of β-galactosidase; lacZ fragment
   2461..2560    +  protein_bind   attL1: mutant version of attL; recombination site for the Gateway® LR reaction LR Clonase™
   6609..6732    +  protein_bind   attR5: mutant version of attR; recombination site for the Gateway® LR reaction LR Clonase™
   6750..6768    -  promoter       T7 promoter: promoter for bacteriophage T7 RNA polymerase
>Addgene plasmid #138111 | pYPQ233-STU | depositor full sequence | sequence record 266599 | pYPQ233-STU sequence 6862 bps
TGGACCAGCCAGGACAGAAATGCCTCGACTTCGCTGCTACCCAAGGTTGCCGGGTGACGCACACCGTGGA
AACGGATGAAGGCACGAACCCAGTGGACATAAGCCTGTTCGGTTCGTAAGCTGTAATGCAAGTAGCGTAT
GCGCTCACGCAACTGGTCCAGAACCTTGACCGAACGCAGCGGTGGTAACGGCGCAGTGGCGGTTTTCATG
GCTTGTTATGACTGTTTTTTTGGGGTACAGTCTATGCCTCGGGCATCCAAGCAGCAAGCGCGTTACGCCG
TGGGTCGATGTTTGATGTTATGGAGCAGCAACGATGTTACGCAGCAGGGCAGTCGCCCTAAAACAAAGTT
AAACATCATGAGGGAAGCGGTGATCGCCGAAGTATCGACTCAACTATCAGAGGTAGTTGGCGTCATCGAG
CGCCATCTCGAACCGACGTTGCTGGCCGTACATTTGTACGGCTCCGCAGTGGATGGCGGCCTGAAGCCAC
ACAGTGATATTGATTTGCTGGTTACGGTGACCGTAAGGCTTGATGAAACAACGCGGCGAGCTTTGATCAA
CGACCTTTTGGAAACTTCGGCTTCCCCTGGAGAGAGCGAGATTCTCCGCGCTGTAGAAGTCACCATTGTT
GTGCACGACGACATCATTCCGTGGCGTTATCCAGCTAAGCGCGAACTGCAATTTGGAGAATGGCAGCGCA
ATGACATTCTTGCAGGTATCTTCGAGCCAGCCACGATCGACATTGATCTGGCTATCTTGCTGACAAAAGC
AAGAGAACATAGCGTTGCCTTGGTAGGTCCAGCGGCGGAGGAACTCTTTGATCCGGTTCCTGAACAGGAT
CTATTTGAGGCGCTAAATGAAACCTTAACGCTATGGAACTCGCCGCCCGACTGGGCTGGCGATGAGCGAA
ATGTAGTGCTTACGTTGTCCCGCATTTGGTACAGCGCAGTAACCGGCAAAATCGCGCCGAAGGATGTCGC
TGCCGACTGGGCAATGGAGCGCCTGCCGGCCCAGTATCAGCCCGTCATACTTGAAGCTAGACAGGCTTAT
CTTGGACAAGAAGAAGATCGCTTGGCCTCGCGCGCAGATCAGTTGGAAGAATTTGTCCACTACGTGAAAG
GCGAGATCACCAAGGTAGTCGGCAAATAACCCTCGAGCCACCCATGACCAAAATCCCTTAACGTGAGTTA
CGCGTCGTTCCACTGAGCGTCAGACCCCGTAGAAAAGATCAAAGGATCTTCTTGAGATCCTTTTTTTCTG
CGCGTAATCTGCTGCTTGCAAACAAAAAAACCACCGCTACCAGCGGTGGTTTGTTTGCCGGATCAAGAGC
TACCAACTCTTTTTCCGAAGGTAACTGGCTTCAGCAGAGCGCAGATACCAAATACTGTCCTTCTAGTGTA
GCCGTAGTTAGGCCACCACTTCAAGAACTCTGTAGCACCGCCTACATACCTCGCTCTGCTAATCCTGTTA
CCAGTGGCTGCTGCCAGTGGCGATAAGTCGTGTCTTACCGGGTTGGACTCAAGACGATAGTTACCGGATA
AGGCGCAGCGGTCGGGCTGAACGGGGGGTTCGTGCACACAGCCCAGCTTGGAGCGAACGACCTACACCGA
ACTGAGATACCTACAGCGTGAGCTATGAGAAAGCGCCACGCTTCCCGAAGGGAGAAAGGCGGACAGGTAT
CCGGTAAGCGGCAGGGTCGGAACAGGAGAGCGCACGAGGGAGCTTCCAGGGGGAAACGCCTGGTATCTTT
ATAGTCCTGTCGGGTTTCGCCACCTCTGACTTGAGCGTCGATTTTTGTGATGCTCGTCAGGGGGGCGGAG
CCTATGGAAAAACGCCAGCAACGCGGCCTTTTTACGGTTCCTGGCCTTTTGCTGGCCTTTTGCTCACATG
TTCTTTCCTGCGTTATCCCCTGATTCTGTGGATAACCGTATTACCGCCTTTGAGTGAGCTGATACCGCTC
GCCGCAGCCGAACGACCGAGCGCAGCGAGTCAGTGAGCGAGGAAGCGGAAGAGCGCCCAATACGCAAACC
GCCTCTCCCCGCGCGTTGGCCGATTCATTAATGCAGCTGGCACGACAGGTTTCCCGACTGGAAAGCGGGC
AGTGAGCGCAACGCAATTAATACGCGTACCGCGAGCCAGGAAGAGTTTGTAGAAACGCAAAAAGGCCATC
CGTCAGGATGGCCTTCTGCTTAGTTTGATGCCTGGCAGTTTATGGCGGGCGTCCTGCCCGCCACCCTCCG
GGCCGTTGCTTCACAACGTTCAAATCCGCTCCCGGCGGATTTGTCCTACTCAGGAGAGCGTTCACCGACA
AACAACAGATAAAACGAAAGGCCCAGTCTTCCGACTGAGCCTTTCGTTTTATTTGATGCCTGGCAGTTCC
CTACTCTCGCGTTAACGCTTGCATGGATGTTTTCCCAGTCACGACGTTGTAAAACGACGGCCAGTCTTAA
GCTCGGGCCCCAAATAATGATTTTATTTTGACTGATAGTGACCTGTTCGTTGCAACAAATTGATGAGCAA
TGCTTTTTTATAATGCCAACTTTGTACAAAAAAGCAGGCTCCGAATTCGCCCTTCACCATGGCTCCTAAG
AAGAAGCGGAAGGTTGGTATTCACGGGGTGCCTGCGGCTTCAAAGCTCGAGAAATTCACCAACTGTTATT
CGTTGAGCAAAACACTGCGGTTTAAAGCGATTCCAGTCGGCAAGACTCAAGAGAATATAGACAATAAGCG
GCTGTTGGTGGAAGATGAAAAGCGCGCGGAAGACTACAAAGGGGTGAAGAAGTTGTTGGACAGATACTAC
CTCTCTTTTATCAATGATGTCTTGCACTCAATCAAATTGAAGAATCTGAACAACTACATCTCCCTCTTCA
GAAAGAAAACAAGGACAGAAAAGGAGAATAAGGAACTTGAAAATTTGGAGATCAATCTGAGGAAAGAGAT
CGCGAAAGCCTTTAAAGGCAACGAAGGATACAAAAGTCTGTTCAAGAAGGATATAATTGAGACAATTTTG
CCAGAGTTCCTCGATGACAAGGACGAGATTGCGCTGGTCAATTCGTTCAACGGATTCACAACAGCATTCA
CAGGCTTCTTTGATAATCGGGAAAATATGTTCTCTGAGGAGGCAAAGTCCACTTCTATTGCGTTCAGGTG
TATCAATGAGAATCTCACTAGGTACATTTCCAACATGGATATCTTTGAGAAGGTTGACGCAATTTTTGAC
AAGCACGAAGTTCAGGAGATTAAGGAGAAGATCCTCAATTCCGATTATGACGTTGAGGACTTCTTCGAAG
GTGAGTTTTTTAATTTCGTGCTCACTCAAGAGGGTATCGACGTGTATAATGCGATCATCGGTGGGTTCGT
GACTGAGTCCGGTGAAAAGATTAAGGGATTGAACGAGTATATCAACCTTTACAACCAAAAGACGAAACAG
AAGCTGCCAAAGTTCAAGCCTCTTTACAAACAGGTTCTTTCAGACCGCGAGTCACTCTCGTTCTATGGGG
AGGGCTACACTTCGGATGAGGAAGTCCTGGAGGTGTTCAGGAATACTCTCAATAAGAATTCGGAGATTTT
CTCTTCTATAAAAAAACTGGAAAAGTTGTTTAAGAATTTTGACGAATACTCTAGCGCCGGCATATTTGTG
AAAAACGGCCCGGCCATATCAACGATAAGTAAAGATATCTTCGGCGAATGGAACGTGATCAGAGACAAAT
GGAACGCGGAGTATGACGATATTCACCTGAAGAAGAAGGCTGTCGTAACGGAGAAGTACGAGGATGATCG
CAGGAAAAGCTTCAAAAAGATCGGAAGTTTCAGCCTGGAACAGTTGCAGGAGTATGCTGACGCCGATCTT
AGCGTCGTCGAGAAGTTGAAGGAGATAATCATCCAAAAGGTCGACGAGATATATAAAGTCTATGGATCAA
GTGAAAAACTGTTCGACGCCGACTTCGTTTTGGAGAAGTCCCTGAAGAAGAACGACGCTGTTGTTGCCAT
TATGAAGGATCTGCTCGACAGCGTGAAGAGTTTCGAGAACTATATTAAGGCTTTTTTCGGGGAGGGGAAG
GAGACTAACAGAGATGAGTCCTTCTACGGAGACTTCGTCCTCGCGTACGATATACTCCTTAAGGTAGACC
ACATCTACGACGCAATCAGAAATTACGTGACACAAAAGCCGTACAGCAAGGACAAGTTCAAACTCTACTT
CCAGAACCCCCAGTTCATGGGCGGCTGGGACAAGGACAAGGAAACGGATTACAGGGCTACGATCCTGAGG
TATGGTTCAAAATACTACTTGGCGATTATGGACAAGAAGTACGCCAAGTGTCTCCAGAAGATTGACAAAG
ACGATGTCAATGGCAATTATGAGAAGATCAACTACAAGCTGCTTCCGGGTCCGAACAAGATGCTCCCAAA
GGTTTTCTTCAGCAAGAAATGGATGGCCTACTATAACCCAAGCGAGGACATCCAGAAGATTTATAAGAAC
GGTACGTTCAAGAAGGGCGACATGTTCAATCTTAACGACTGTCACAAGCTGATCGACTTCTTCAAAGACT
CAATTAGCCGGTACCCAAAGTGGTCTAACGCCTATGACTTCAACTTTTCGGAAACCGAGAAGTACAAGGA
TATAGCCGGATTTTATAGAGAGGTGGAAGAGCAGGGCTACAAGGTGTCATTCGAGTCCGCCAGCAAGAAG
GAAGTGGACAAGCTCGTGGAAGAGGGTAAGCTCTACATGTTCCAGATTTATAATAAAGACTTTAGCGATA
AGAGCCACGGGACACCTAATCTCCACACAATGTATTTCAAGCTGCTCTTCGACGAGAATAACCACGGCCA
AATCAGGTTGTCAGGAGGGGCTGAACTCTTCATGCGGCGCGCTAGCCTTAAGAAGGAGGAGCTTGTAGTC
CACCCTGCGAATAGTCCAATTGCGAATAAGAACCCGGACAATCCTAAAAAGACTACAACATTGAGCTACG
ACGTGTACAAGGATAAGAGGTTTTCCGAGGATCAGTACGAGCTCCACATCCCGATTGCGATCAACAAGTG
CCCAAAGAATATTTTCAAGATAAACACAGAGGTGCGTGTACTCCTGAAGCATGACGACAATCCTTACGTC
ATTGGGATTGCTCGGGGCGAGAGGAACCTCCTCTATATTGTGGTGGTGGACGGGAAGGGGAACATAGTCG
AACAGTACTCCCTTAACGAAATAATTAACAATTTCAACGGCATCCGTATCAAGACCGACTACCATTCGTT
GCTGGACAAGAAGGAGAAGGAGAGATTTGAGGCGCGGCAAAATTGGACAAGTATCGAGAACATCAAGGAA
CTCAAAGCAGGTTATATCTCTCAAGTTGTGCATAAGATATGCGAGCTGGTTGAGAAGTATGACGCAGTGA
TCGCTCTTGAGGACCTCAACTCGGGCTTTAAGAATTCTAGAGTTAAAGTGGAGAAGCAGGTCTATCAAAA
GTTCGAGAAGATGCTTATAGATAAGCTCAACTACATGGTCGATAAGAAATCGAACCCATGTGCCACCGGC
GGCGCACTCAAAGGTTACCAAATAACAAACAAATTCGAGTCCTTCAAATCGATGAGTACTCAGAATGGGT
TCATATTTTATATACCGGCGTGGCTTACGTCTAAGATCGACCCGTCAACTGGTTTTGTCAACCTGTTGAA
GACGAAATACACGTCCATTGCCGATTCGAAAAAGTTCATATCTAGTTTTGATCGTATTATGTACGTCCCA
GAGGAAGATCTTTTCGAGTTTGCTCTCGACTACAAAAACTTTTCGCGGACCGATGCGGATTACATTAAAA
AATGGAAACTCTATTCGTACGGCAACAGAATCAGGATTTTTCGCAACCCTAAGAAGAATAACGTCTTTGA
TTGGGAGGAAGTTTGCTTGACTAGCGCGTACAAGGAGCTCTTTAATAAGTATGGCATTAACTACCAACAG
GGTGATATCAGAGCACTGCTTTGCGAACAATCTGACAAGGCTTTCTACTCATCCTTCATGGCTTTGATGA
GCCTGATGCTCCAGATGAGAAATTCAATTACAGGCAGAACCGACGTGGATTTCTTGATCTCCCCGGTTAA
AAATTCTGATGGCATCTTTTACGATAGCAGGAACTATGAAGCGCAAGAGAATGCGATTCTGCCAAAAAAT
GCAGACGCCAACGGTGCCTATAACATCGCCAGGAAAGTCCTGTGGGCGATCGGCCAGTTCAAAAAGGCCG
AAGACGAAAAATTGGACAAGGTCAAAATCGCTATCAGCAACAAAGAGTGGCTGGAGTATGCTCAGACATC
CGTAAAGCATAAGCGTCCTGCTGCCACCAAAAAGGCCGGACAGGCTAAGAAAAAGAAGGGAGACGGCTCT
GGATCGGGGTCGGGTTCTGGCTCAGTCGACCTTGATCTTGACCTCGAACTCAGACTTGGATTTGCTCTCG
ATCTCGACCTTGAACTTAGACTCGGATTTGCTCTTGACCTCGATCTTGAGCTTAGACTCGGATTCGCTTA
GGACGTCCTAAGAAAAAGAAGTAGGATCCAAAAAAAAAAAAAAAAAAAAAAAAAAAAAAAAAAAAAAAAA
AAAAAAAAATCCGGAAAGGGCGAATTCGCAACTTTGTATACAAAAGTTGAACGAGAAACGTAAAATGATA
TAAATATCAATATATTAAATTAGATTTTGCATAAAAAACAGACTACATAATACTGTAAAACACAACATAT
CCAGTCACTATGCCATCCAGCTGATATCCCCTATAGTGAGTCGTATTACATGGTCATAGCTGTTTCCTGG
CAGCTCTGGCCCGTGTCTCAAAATCTCTGATGTTACATTGCACAAGATAAAAATATATCATCATGCCTCC
TC
