Features (pLannotate 1.2.2; 11 found; start..end, strand, type, name):
     96..119     +  promoter       Pc promoter (fragment): intI1 (promoter lies within the coding sequence); class 1 integron promoter
    295..351     +  CDS            GmR (fragment): gentamycin acetyltransferase; aacC1; confers resistance to gentamycin
    358..1149    +  CDS            SmR: aminoglycoside adenylyltransferase (Murphy, 1985); aadA; confers resistance to spectinomycin and streptomycin
   1242..1830    +  rep_origin     ori: high-copy-number ColE1/pMB1/pBR322/pUC origin of replication
   2013..2105    +  CDS            lacI (fragment): lac repressor; lacI; The lac repressor binds to the lac operator to inhibit transcription in E. coli. This inhibition can be relieved by adding lactose or isopropyl-β-D-thiogalactopyranoside (IPTG).
   2160..2187    -  terminator     rrnB T2 terminator: transcription terminator T2 from the E. coli rrnB gene
   2319..2362    +  terminator     rrnB T1 terminator: Escherichia coli rrnB; transcription terminator T1 from the E. coli rrnB gene
   2409..2445    -  CDS            lacZα (fragment): LacZα fragment of β-galactosidase; lacZ fragment
   2461..2560    +  protein_bind   attL1: mutant version of attL; recombination site for the Gateway® LR reaction LR Clonase™
   6609..6732    +  protein_bind   attR5: mutant version of attR; recombination site for the Gateway® LR reaction LR Clonase™
   6750..6768    -  promoter       T7 promoter: promoter for bacteriophage T7 RNA polymerase
>Addgene plasmid #138111 | pYPQ233-STU | addgene full sequence | sequence record 272043 | Addgene NGS Result
TGGACCAGCCAGGACAGAAATGCCTCGACTTCGCTGCTACCCAAGGTTGCCGGGTGACGCACACCGTGGA
AACGGATGAAGGCACGAACCCAGTGGACATAAGCCTGTTCGGTTCGTAAGCTGTAATGCAAGTAGCGTAT
GCGCTCACGCAACTGGTCCAGAACCTTGACCGAACGCAGCGGTGGTAACGGCGCAGTGGCGGTTTTCATG
GCTTGTTATGACTGTTTTTTTGGGGTACAGTCTATGCCTCGGGCATCCAAGCAGCAAGCGCGTTACGCCG
TGGGTCGATGTTTGATGTTATGGAGCAGCAACGATGTTACGCAGCAGGGCAGTCGCCCTAAAACAAAGTT
AAACATTATGAGGGAAGCGGTGATCGCCGAAGTATCGACTCAACTATCAGAGGTAGTTGGCGTCATCGAG
CGCCATCTCGAACCGACGTTGCTGGCCGTACATTTGTACGGCTCCGCAGTGGATGGCGGCCTGAAGCCAC
ACAGTGATATTGATTTGCTGGTTACGGTGACCGTAAGGCTTGATGAAACAACGCGGCGAGCTTTGATCAA
CGACCTTTTGGAAACTTCGGCTTCCCCTGGAGAGAGCGAGATTCTCCGCGCTGTAGAAGTCACCATTGTT
GTGCACGACGACATCATTCCGTGGCGTTATCCAGCTAAGCGCGAACTGCAATTTGGAGAATGGCAGCGCA
ATGACATTCTTGCAGGTATCTTCGAGCCAGCCACGATCGACATTGATCTGGCTATCTTGCTGACAAAAGC
AAGAGAACATAGCGTTGCCTTGGTAGGTCCAGCGGCGGAGGAACTCTTTGATCCGGTTCCTGAACAGGAT
CTATTTGAGGCGCTAAATGAAACCTTAACGCTATGGAACTCGCCGCCCGACTGGGCTGGCGATGAGCGAA
ATGTAGTGCTTACGTTGTCCCGCATTTGGTACAGCGCAGTAACCGGCAAAATCGCGCCGAAGGATGTCGC
TGCCGACTGGGCAATGGAGCGCCTGCCGGCCCAGTATCAGCCCGTCATACTTGAAGCTAGACAGGCTTAT
CTTGGACAAGAAGAAGATCGCTTGGCCTCGCGCGCAGATCAGTTGGAAGAATTTGTCCACTACGTGAAAG
GCGAGATCACCAAGGTAGTCGGCAAATAACCCTCGAGCCACCCATGACCAAAATCCCTTAACGTGAGTTA
CGCGTCGTTCCACTGAGCGTCAGACCCCGTAGAAAAGATCAAAGGATCTTCTTGAGATCCTTTTTTTCTG
CGCGTAATCTGCTGCTTGCAAACAAAAAAACCACCGCTACCAGCGGTGGTTTGTTTGCCGGATCAAGAGC
TACCAACTCTTTTTCCGAAGGTAACTGGCTTCAGCAGAGCGCAGATACCAAATACTGTTCTTCTAGTGTA
GCCGTAGTTAGGCCACCACTTCAAGAACTCTGTAGCACCGCCTACATACCTCGCTCTGCTAATCCTGTTA
CCAGTGGCTGCTGCCAGTGGCGATAAGTCGTGTCTTACCGGGTTGGACTCAAGACGATAGTTACCGGATA
AGGCGCAGCGGTCGGGCTGAACGGGGGGTTCGTGCACACAGCCCAGCTTGGAGCGAACGACCTACACCGA
ACTGAGATACCTACAGCGTGAGCTATGAGAAAGCGCCACGCTTCCCGAAGGGAGAAAGGCGGACAGGTAT
CCGGTAAGCGGCAGGGTCGGAACAGGAGAGCGCACGAGGGAGCTTCCAGGGGGAAACGCCTGGTATCTTT
ATAGTCCTGTCGGGTTTCGCCACCTCTGACTTGAGCGTCGATTTTTGTGATGCTCGTCAGGGGGGCGGAG
CCTATGGAAAAACGCCAGCAACGCGGCCTTTTTACGGTTCCTGGCCTTTTGCTGGCCTTTTGCTCACATG
TTCTTTCCTGCGTTATCCCCTGATTCTGTGGATAACCGTATTACCGCCTTTGAGTGAGCTGATACCGCTC
GCCGCAGCCGAACGACCGAGCGCAGCGAGTCAGTGAGCGAGGAAGCGGAAGAGCGCCCAATACGCAAACC
GCCTCTCCCCGCGCGTTGGCCGATTCATTAATGCAGCTGGCACGACAGGTTTCCCGACTGGAAAGCGGGC
AGTGAGCGCAACGCAATTAATACGCGTACCGCGAGCCAGGAAGAGTTTGTAGAAACGCAAAAAGGCCATC
CGTCAGGATGGCCTTCTGCTTAGTTTGATGCCTGGCAGTTTATGGCGGGCGTCCTGCCCGCCACCCTCCG
GGCCGTTGCTTCACAACGTTCAAATCCGCTCCCGGCGGATTTGTCCTACTCAGGAGAGCGTTCACCGACA
AACAACAGATAAAACGAAAGGCCCAGTCTTCCGACTGAGCCTTTCGTTTTATTTGATGCCTGGCAGTTCC
CTACTCTCGCGTTAACGCTTGCATGGATGTTTTCCCAGTCACGACGTTGTAAAACGACGGCCAGTCTTAA
GCTCGGGCCCCAAATAATGATTTTATTTTGACTGATAGTGACCTGTTCGTTGCAACAAATTGATGAGCAA
TGCTTTTTTATAATGCCAACTTTGTACAAAAAAGCAGGCTCCGAATTCGCCCTTCACCATGGCTCCTAAG
AAGAAGCGGAAGGTTGGTATTCACGGGGTGCCTGCGGCTTCAAAGCTCGAGAAATTCACCAACTGTTATT
CGTTGAGCAAAACACTGCGGTTTAAAGCGATTCCAGTCGGCAAGACTCAAGAGAATATAGACAATAAGCG
GCTGTTGGTGGAAGATGAAAAGCGCGCGGAAGACTACAAAGGGGTGAAGAAGTTGTTGGACAGATACTAC
CTCTCTTTTATCAATGATGTCTTGCACTCAATCAAATTGAAGAATCTGAACAACTACATCTCCCTCTTCA
GAAAGAAAACAAGGACAGAAAAGGAGAATAAGGAACTTGAAAATTTGGAGATCAATCTGAGGAAAGAGAT
CGCGAAAGCCTTTAAAGGCAACGAAGGATACAAAAGTCTGTTCAAGAAGGATATAATTGAGACAATTTTG
CCAGAGTTCCTCGATGACAAGGACGAGATTGCGCTGGTCAATTCGTTCAACGGATTCACAACAGCATTCA
CAGGCTTCTTTGATAATCGGGAAAATATGTTCTCTGAGGAGGCAAAGTCCACTTCTATTGCGTTCAGGTG
TATCAATGAGAATCTCACTAGGTACATTTCCAACATGGATATCTTTGAGAAGGTTGACGCAATTTTTGAC
AAGCACGAAGTTCAGGAGATTAAGGAGAAGATCCTCAATTCCGATTATGACGTTGAGGACTTCTTCGAAG
GTGAGTTTTTTAATTTCGTGCTCACTCAAGAGGGTATCGACGTGTATAATGCGATCATCGGTGGGTTCGT
GACTGAGTCCGGTGAAAAGATTAAGGGATTGAACGAGTATATCAACCTTTACAACCAAAAGACGAAACAG
AAGCTGCCAAAGTTCAAGCCTCTTTACAAACAGGTTCTTTCAGACCGCGAGTCACTCTCGTTCTATGGGG
AGGGCTACACTTCGGATGAGGAAGTCCTGGAGGTGTTCAGGAATACTCTCAATAAGAATTCGGAGATTTT
CTCTTCTATAAAAAAACTGGAAAAGTTGTTTAAGAATTTTGACGAATACTCTAGCGCCGGCATATTTGTG
AAAAACGGCCCGGCCATATCAACGATAAGTAAAGATATCTTCGGCGAATGGAACGTGATCAGAGACAAAT
GGAACGCGGAGTATGACGATATTCACCTGAAGAAGAAGGCTGTCGTAACGGAGAAGTACGAGGATGATCG
CAGGAAAAGCTTCAAAAAGATCGGAAGTTTCAGCCTGGAACAGTTGCAGGAGTATGCTGACGCCGATCTT
AGCGTCGTCGAGAAGTTGAAGGAGATAATCATCCAAAAGGTCGACGAGATATATAAAGTCTATGGATCAA
GTGAAAAACTGTTCGACGCCGACTTCGTTTTGGAGAAGTCCCTGAAGAAGAACGACGCTGTTGTTGCCAT
TATGAAGGATCTGCTCGACAGCGTGAAGAGTTTCGAGAACTATATTAAGGCTTTTTTCGGGGAGGGGAAG
GAGACTAACAGAGATGAGTCCTTCTACGGAGACTTCGTCCTCGCGTACGATATACTCCTTAAGGTAGACC
ACATCTACGACGCAATCAGAAATTACGTGACACAAAAGCCGTACAGCAAGGACAAGTTCAAACTCTACTT
CCAGAACCCCCAGTTCATGGGCGGCTGGGACAAGGACAAGGAAACGGATTACAGGGCTACGATCCTGAGG
TATGGTTCAAAATACTACTTGGCGATTATGGACAAGAAGTACGCCAAGTGTCTCCAGAAGATTGACAAAG
ACGATGTCAATGGCAATTATGAGAAGATCAACTACAAGCTGCTTCCGGGTCCGAACAAGATGCTCCCAAA
GGTTTTCTTCAGCAAGAAATGGATGGCCTACTATAACCCAAGCGAGGACATCCAGAAGATTTATAAGAAC
GGTACGTTCAAGAAGGGCGACATGTTCAATCTTAACGACTGTCACAAGCTGATCGACTTCTTCAAAGACT
CAATTAGCCGGTACCCAAAGTGGTCTAACGCCTATGACTTCAACTTTTCGGAAACCGAGAAGTACAAGGA
TATAGCCGGATTTTATAGAGAGGTGGAAGAGCAGGGCTACAAGGTGTCATTCGAGTCCGCCAGCAAGAAG
GAAGTGGACAAGCTCGTGGAAGAGGGTAAGCTCTACATGTTCCAGATTTATAATAAAGACTTTAGCGATA
AGAGCCACGGGACACCTAATCTCCACACAATGTATTTCAAGCTGCTCTTCGACGAGAATAACCACGGCCA
AATCAGGTTGTCAGGAGGGGCTGAACTCTTCATGCGGCGCGCTAGCCTTAAGAAGGAGGAGCTTGTAGTC
CACCCTGCGAATAGTCCAATTGCGAATAAGAACCCGGACAATCCTAAAAAGACTACAACATTGAGCTACG
ACGTGTACAAGGATAAGAGGTTTTCCGAGGATCAGTACGAGCTCCACATCCCGATTGCGATCAACAAGTG
CCCAAAGAATATTTTCAAGATAAACACAGAGGTGCGTGTACTCCTGAAGCATGACGACAATCCTTACGTC
ATTGGGATTGCTCGGGGCGAGAGGAACCTCCTCTATATTGTGGTGGTGGACGGGAAGGGGAACATAGTCG
AACAGTACTCCCTTAACGAAATAATTAACAATTTCAACGGCATCCGTATCAAGACCGACTACCATTCGTT
GCTGGACAAGAAGGAGAAGGAGAGATTTGAGGCGCGGCAAAATTGGACAAGTATCGAGAACATCAAGGAA
CTCAAAGCAGGTTATATCTCTCAAGTTGTGCATAAGATATGCGAGCTGGTTGAGAAGTATGACGCAGTGA
TCGCTCTTGAGGACCTCAACTCGGGCTTTAAGAATTCTAGAGTTAAAGTGGAGAAGCAGGTCTATCAAAA
GTTCGAGAAGATGCTTATAGATAAGCTCAACTACATGGTCGATAAGAAATCGAACCCATGTGCCACCGGC
GGCGCACTCAAAGGTTACCAAATAACAAACAAATTCGAGTCCTTCAAATCGATGAGTACTCAGAATGGGT
TCATATTTTATATACCGGCGTGGCTTACGTCTAAGATCGACCCGTCAACTGGTTTTGTCAACCTGTTGAA
GACGAAATACACGTCCATTGCCGATTCGAAAAAGTTCATATCTAGTTTTGATCGTATTATGTACGTCCCA
GAGGAAGATCTTTTCGAGTTTGCTCTCGACTACAAAAACTTTTCGCGGACCGATGCGGATTACATTAAAA
AATGGAAACTCTATTCGTACGGCAACAGAATCAGGATTTTTCGCAACCCTAAGAAGAATAACGTCTTTGA
TTGGGAGGAAGTTTGCTTGACTAGCGCGTACAAGGAGCTCTTTAATAAGTATGGCATTAACTACCAACAG
GGTGATATCAGAGCACTGCTTTGCGAACAATCTGACAAGGCTTTCTACTCATCCTTCATGGCTTTGATGA
GCCTGATGCTCCAGATGAGAAATTCAATTACAGGCAGAACCGACGTGGATTTCTTGATCTCCCCGGTTAA
AAATTCTGATGGCATCTTTTACGATAGCAGGAACTATGAAGCGCAAGAGAATGCGATTCTGCCAAAAAAT
GCAGACGCCAACGGTGCCTATAACATCGCCAGGAAAGTCCTGTGGGCGATCGGCCAGTTCAAAAAGGCCG
AAGACGAAAAATTGGACAAGGTCAAAATCGCTATCAGCAACAAAGAGTGGCTGGAGTATGCTCAGACATC
CGTAAAGCATAAGCGTCCTGCTGCCACCAAAAAGGCCGGACAGGCTAAGAAAAAGAAGGGAGACGGCTCT
GGATCGGGGTCGGGTTCTGGCTCAGTCGACCTTGATCTTGACCTCGAACTCAGACTTGGATTTGCTCTCG
ATCTCGACCTTGAACTTAGACTCGGATTTGCTCTTGACCTCGATCTTGAGCTTAGACTCGGATTCGCTTA
GGACGTCCTAARAAAAARAARWARRAWMMAAAAAAAAAAAAAAAAAAAAAAAAAAAAAAAAAAAAAAAAA
AAAAAAAAATCCGGAAAGGGCGAATTCGCAACTTTGTATACAAAAGTTGAACGAGAAACGTAAAATGATA
TAAATATCAATATATTAAATTAGATTTTGCATAAAAAACAGACTACATAATACTGTAAAACACAACATAT
CCAGTCACTATGCCATCCAGCTGATATCCCCTATAGTGAGTCGTATTACATGGTCATAGCTGTTTCCTGG
CAGCTCTGGCCCGTGTCTCAAAATCTCTGATGTTACATTGCACAAGATAAAAATATATCATCATGCCTCC
TC
